Addgene plasmid #43332: II-CTAC
Depositing lab: Chad Cowan & Kiran Musunuru. Depositing organization: Harvard University. Publication: A TALEN Genome-Editing System for Generating Human Stem Cell-Based Disease Models. Ding Q, Lee YK, Schaefer EA, Peters DT, Veres A, Kim K, Kuperwasser N, Motola DL, Meissner TB, Hendriks WT, Trevisan M, Gupta RM, Moisan A, Banks E, Friesen M, Schinzel RT, Xia F, Tang A, Xia Y, Figueroa E, Wann A, Ahfeldt T, Daheron L, Zhang F, Rubin LL, Peng LF, Chung RT, Musunuru K, Cowan CA. Cell Stem Cell. 2012 Dec 12. pii: S1934-5909(12)00645-5. doi: 10.1016/j.stem.2012.11.011. PubMed 23246482.
Backbone
  Vector backbone: pCRII-TOPO
  Backbone manufacturer: Invitrogen
  Backbone size w/o insert (bp): 3973
  Vector type: Bacterial Cloning
Growth in bacteria
  Bacterial resistance: Ampicillin and Kanamycin, 100 & 50 μg/mL
  Growth temperature: 37°C
  Growth strain: Top10
  Copy number: High Copy
Gene/Insert
  Gene/Insert name: II-CTAC
  Species: Synthetic
  Insert size (bp): 426
  Cloning method: TOPO Cloning
  Sequencing primers: 5′ T7; 3′ M13-rev
Terms and licenses: Academic/Nonprofit Terms; Industry Terms: Not Available to Industry
How to cite: II-CTAC was a gift from Chad Cowan & Kiran Musunuru (Addgene plasmid # 43332 ; http://n2t.net/addgene:43332 ; RRID:Addgene_43332)
