[The description below was written by a language model from this plasmid's Addgene catalogue record.]
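Description:
II-CTAC is a bacterial cloning plasmid built on the commercial pCRII-TOPO backbone (about 4 kb without insert), into which a 426 bp synthetic fragment was introduced by TOPO cloning. It is a high-copy plasmid propagated in E. coli and carries both ampicillin and kanamycin resistance, so either or both antibiotics can be used for selection. The record gives no feature table. The origin of replication and other backbone elements are therefore not itemised, although the use of T7 and M13-reverse sequencing primers indicates that the insert sits within the standard multiple cloning region flanked by those priming sites.

The insert is described only by its name and as synthetic, and the record does not spell out its composition. The associated work concerns a TALEN genome-editing system for generating human stem cell-based disease models. In that context, the name and the size suggest a pre-assembled block of TAL effector repeats, roughly four repeat units, recognising the four-nucleotide sequence CTAC. The "II" prefix probably marks the block's position in a hierarchical assembly scheme. This reading is an inference from the naming and publication context rather than something stated in the fields.

There is no expression promoter, tag or reporter recorded for the insert, and the plasmid is classed as a cloning vector rather than an expression vector. It is best understood as a storage and source plasmid: one member of a library of modular parts from which repeat arrays are excised or amplified and joined to build custom TALEN DNA-binding domains in a separate destination vector.
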