>Addgene plasmid #43332 | II-CTAC | depositor partial sequence | sequence record 58597 | II-CTAC sequence 426 bps
CGTCTCGCTTAACCCCAGAGCAGGTCGTGGCGATCGCAAGCCACGACGGAGGAAAGCAAGCCTTGGAAAC
AGTACAGAGGCTGTTGCCTGTGCTGTGCCAAGCGCACGGACTCACCCCAGAGCAGGTCGTGGCCATTGCC
TCGAATGGAGGGGGCAAACAGGCGTTGGAAACCGTACAACGATTGCTGCCGGTGCTGTGCCAAGCGCACG
GCCTCACCCCAGAGCAGGTCGTGGCAATCGCCTCCAACATTGGCGGGAAACAGGCACTCGAGACTGTCCA
GCGCCTGCTTCCCGTGCTGTGCCAAGCGCACGGATTAACCCCAGAGCAGGTCGTGGCGATCGCAAGCCAC
GACGGAGGAAAGCAAGCCTTGGAAACAGTACAGAGGCTGTTGCCTGTGCTGTGCCAAGCGCACGGGCTCA
GAGACG
