>Addgene plasmid #43332 | II-CTAC | addgene partial sequence | sequence record 61857 | M13-F20 5'-TGTAAAACGACGGCCAGT-3'
TTGGGCGATTGGGCCCTCTGATGCATGCTCGAGCGGCCGCCAGTGTGATGGATATCTGCAGAATTCGCCC
TTGCCGTCCTAGCGCGTCTCGCTTAACCCCAGAGCAGGTCGTGGCGATCGCAAGCCACGACGGAGGAAAG
CAAGCCTTGGAAACAGTACAGAGGCTGTTGCCTGTGCTGTGCCAAGCGCACGGACTCACCCCAGAGCAGG
TCGTGGCCATTGCCTCGAATGGAGGGGGCAAACAGGCGTTGGAAACCGTACAACGATTGCTGCCGGTGCT
GTGCCAAGCGCACGGCCTCACCCCAGAGCAGGTCGTGGCAATCGCCTCCAACATTGGCGGGAAACAGGCA
CTCGAGACTGTCCAGCGCCTGCTTCCCGTGCTGTGCCAAGCGCACGGATTAACCCCAGAGCAGGTCGTGG
CGATCGCAAGCCACGACGGAGGAAAGCAAGCCTTGGAAACAGTACAGAGGCTGTTGCCTGTGCTGTGCCA
AGCGCACGGGCTCAGAGACGTGGGCACAGGAAAGAAGGGCGAATTCCAGCACACTGGCGGCCGTTACTAG
TGGATCCGAGCTCGGTACCAAGCTTGATGCATAGCTTGAGTATTCTATAGTGTCACCTAAATAGCTTGGC
GTAATCATGGTCATAGCTGTTTCCTGTGTGAAATTGTTATCCGCTCACAATTCCACACAACATACGAGCC
GGAAGCATAAAGTGTAAAGCCTGGGGTGCCTAATGAGTGAGCTAACTCACATTAATTGCGTTGCGCTCAC
TGCCCGCTTTCCAGTCGGGAAACCTGTCGTGCCAGCTGCATTAATGAATCGGCCAACGCGCGGGGAGAGG
CGGTTTGCGTATTGGGCGCTCTTCCGCTTCCTCGCTCACTGACTCGCTGCGCTCGGTCGTTCGGCTGCGG
CGAGCGGTATCAGCTCACTCAAAGGCGGTAATACGGTTATTC
